>Addgene plasmid #184015 | pcDNA-Prom1 D-3 | addgene full sequence | sequence record 362420 | Addgene NGS Result
GACGGATCGGGAGATCTCCCGATCCCCTATGGTGCACTCTCAGTACAATCTGCTCTGATGCCGCATAGTT
AAGCCAGTATCTGCTCCCTGCTTGTGTGTTGGAGGTCGCTGAGTAGTGCGCGAGCAAAATTTAAGCTACA
ACAAGGCAAGGCTTGACCGACAATTGCATGAAGAATCTGCTTAGGGTTAGGCGTTTTGCGCTGCTTCGCG
ATGTACGGGCCAGATATACGCGTTGACATTGATTATTGACTAGTTATTAATAGTAATCAATTACGGGGTC
ATTAGTTCATAGCCCATATATGGAGTTCCGCGTTACATAACTTACGGTAAATGGCCCGCCTGGCTGACCG
CCCAACGACCCCCGCCCATTGACGTCAATAATGACGTATGTTCCCATAGTAACGCCAATAGGGACTTTCC
ATTGACGTCAATGGGTGGAGTATTTACGGTAAACTGCCCACTTGGCAGTACATCAAGTGTATCATATGCC
AAGTACGCCCCCTATTGACGTCAATGACGGTAAATGGCCCGCCTGGCATTATGCCCAGTACATGACCTTA
TGGGACTTTCCTACTTGGCAGTACATCTACGTATTAGTCATCGCTATTACCATGGTGATGCGGTTTTGGC
AGTACATCAATGGGCGTGGATAGCGGTTTGACTCACGGGGATTTCCAAGTCTCCACCCCATTGACGTCAA
TGGGAGTTTGTTTTGGCACCAAAATCAACGGGACTTTCCAAAATGTCGTAACAACTCCGCCCCATTGACG
CAAATGGGCGGTAGGCGTGTACGGTGGGAGGTCTATATAAGCAGAGCTCTCTGGCTAACTAGAGAACCCA
CTGCTTACTGGCTTATCGAAATTAATACGACTCACTATAGGGAGACCCAAGCTGGGCCACCATGGCTCTC
GTCTTCAGTGCCCTGCTGTTACTGGGGCTGTGTGGAAAGATCTCTTCAGAAGGTCAGCCTGCATTCCATA
ACACTCCTGGGGCTATGAATTATGAATTGCCTACCACCAAATATGAGACCCAAGATACCTTCAATGCTGG
GATTGTTGGCCCTCTCTACAAAATGGTGCACATCTTCCTCAACGTGGTCCAGCCGAATGACTTCCCTCTA
GATTTGATCAAAAAACTCATACAGAACAAGAACTTTGACATCTCAGTTGATTCCAAGGAGCCAGAAATCA
TAGTCTTGGCTCTGAAGATTGCCCTCTATGAGATCGGAGTCCTTATCTGCGCCATCCTGGGACTGCTGTT
CATTATCCTCATGCCTCTGGTGGGCTGCTTCTTTTGTATGTGCCGTTGCTGCAACAAATGCGGCGGAGAG
ATGCACCAGCGGCAGAAGCAGAATGCGCCATGCAGGAGGAAGTGCTTGGGCCTCTCCCTCCTGGTGATTT
GTCTGCTCATGAGCCTTGGCATTATATATGGCTTTGTGGCTAACCAGCAGACCAGGACTCGGATCAAAGG
GACCCAGAAACTGGCAAAGAGCAATTTCAGAGACTTTCAAACACTCCTGACTGAAACACCAAAGCAAATT
GACTATGTAGTGGAGCAGTACACCAACACCAAGAACAAGGCATTCTCAGACCTGGATGGCATCGGCTCCG
TGCTGGGAGGCAGAATAAAGGACCAACTAAAACCCAAAGTAACTCCTGTCCTCGAAGAGATTAAGGCCAT
GGCGACAGCCATCAAACAGACCAAGGATGCCCTGCAGAACATGAGCAGCAGCCTGAAAAGTCTCCAAGAT
GCAGCCACCCAGCTCAATACCAACCTGAGCTCTGTGAGAAACAGCATCGAGAATTCGCTCAGCAGCAGTG
ACTGTACCTCAGATCCAGCCAGCAAGATCTGCGATAGCATCAGACCAAGCCTAAGCAGTCTGGGGAGCAG
CCTCAATTCAAGTCAGCTCCCATCAGTGGATAGAGAACTCAACACTGTTACTGAAGTCGACAAAACTGAT
CTGGAGAGCCTCGTCAAAAGGGGGTATACGACAATTGATGAAATACCCAATACAATACAAAACCAAACTG
TGGATGTCATCAAAGACGTCAAAAATACCTTGGACTCCATTAGCTCCAACATTAAGGACATGAGCCAAAG
TATTCCTATTGAGGATATGCTGTTACAGGTCTCCCATTACCTTAATAACAGCAACAGATACTTAAACCAG
GAGCTGCCCAAGCTGGAAGAATATGACTCGTACTGGTGGCTGGGTGGCTTGATTGTCTGCTTTCTGCTGA
CTCTCATTGTGACCTTCTTTTTCCTGGGCTTGCTGTGTGGTGTGTTTGGCTATGACAAGCATGCCACCCC
AACTAGAAGAGGCTGTGTGTCCAACACTGGAGGCATCTTCCTCATGGCTGGGGTTGGATTCGGCTTCCTT
TTTTGCTGGATATTGATGATCCTTGTGGTTCTTACGTTTGTTGTTGGTGCAAATGTGGAAAAGTTGCTCT
GCGAACCTTATGAAAACAAGAAATTATTACAGGTTTTGGACACTCCCTATCTGCTCAAGGAACAATGGCA
ATTTTATCTTTCTGGCATGCTATTCAATAACCCAGACATTAACATGACCTTTGAGCAAGTCTACAGGGAT
TGCAAAAGAGGTCGAGGTATATATGCTGCTTTTCAGCTTGAGAATGTCGTCAACGTCAGTGATCATTTCA
ACATTGACCAGATTTCTGAAAACATAAATACGGAGTTGGAAAACCTGAATGTGAACATTGATAGCATTGA
ACTGTTGGATAACACAGGAAGGAAGAGCCTCGAGGACTTTGCACATTCTGGGATAGATACAATCGATTAT
TCCACATACTTGAAGGAGACTGAGAAATCCCCTACTGAAGTGAATCTGCTGACATTTGCCTCTACCCTGG
AAGCAAAAGTACAGAATATAAGAGCCATCCACCAGCATCTCCTCCCTCCTGTGCAGCAATCACTGAATAC
GTTAAGACAAAGTGTCTGGACCCTCCAGCAAACAAGCAACAAGTTGCCGGAGAAAGTGAAGAAGATCCTT
GCCTCTTTGGACTCTGTTCAGCATTTCCTCACCAATAACGTTTCCCTCATCGTTATCGGGGAAACGAAGA
AGTTTGGGAAAACAATACTAGGCTACTTTGAACATTATCTGCACTGGGTCTTTTATGCCATCACAGAGAA
GATGACATCCTGCAAACCCATGGCCACCGCGATGGACTCTGCTGTTAATGGCATTCTGTGTGGCTATGTT
GCGGACCCTCTGAATTTGTTCTGGTTCGGCATAGGGAAAGCCACGGTGCTCTTACTTCCGGCTGTAATCA
TTGCTATCAAGCTGGCCAAGTACTATCGCAGGATGGATTCAGAGGATGTATACGACGACCCGTCTCGATA
CGACTACAAAGACGATGACGACAAGTGAGTCTAGAGGGCCCGTTTAAACCCGCTGATCAGCCTCGACTGT
GCCTTCTAGTTGCCAGCCATCTGTTGTTTGCCCCTCCCCCGTGCCTTCCTTGACCCTGGAAGGTGCCACT
CCCACTGTCCTTTCCTAATAAAATGAGGAAATTGCATCGCATTGTCTGAGTAGGTGTCATTCTATTCTGG
GGGGTGGGGTGGGGCAGGACAGCAAGGGGGAGGATTGGGAAGACAATAGCAGGCATGCTGGGGATGCGGT
GGGCTCTATGGCTTCTGAGGCGGAAAGAACCAGCTGGGGCTCTAGGGGGTATCCCC
[124 nt withheld, positions 3697-3820]
C
[91 nt withheld, positions 3822-3912]
A
[49 nt withheld, positions 3914-3962]
CCTTTGACGTTGGAGTCCACGTTCTTT
[37 nt withheld, positions 3990-4026]
ACCCTATCTCGGTCTATTCTTTTGATTTATAAGGGATTTTGCCGATTTCGGCCTATTGGTTAAAAAATGA
GCTGATTTAACAAAAATTTAACGCGAATTAATTCTGTGGAATGTGTGTCAGTTAGGGTGTGGAAAGTCCC
CAGGCTCCCCAGCAGGCAGAAGTATGCAAAGCATGCATCTCAATTAGTCAGCAACCAGGTGTGGAAAGTC
CCCAGGCTCCCCAGCAGGCAGAAGTATGCAAAGCATGCATCTCAATTAGTCAGCAACCATAGTCCCGCCC
CTAACTCCGCCCATCCCGCCCCTAACTCCGCCCAGTTCCGCCCATTCTCCGCCCCATGGCTGACTAATTT
TTTTTATTTATGCAGAGGCCGAGGCCGCCTCTGCCTCTGAGCTATTCCAGAAGTAGTGAGGAGGCTTTTT
TGGAGGCCTAGGCTTTTGCAAAAAGCTCCCGGGAGCTTGTATATCCATTTTCGGATCTGATCAAGAGACA
GGATGAGGATCGTTTCGCATGATTGAACAAGATGGATTGCACGCAGGTTCTCCGGCCGCTTGGGTGGAGA
GGCTATTCGGCTATGACTGGGCACAACAGACAATCGGCTGCTCTGATGCCGCCGTGTTCCGGCTGTCAGC
GCAGGGGCGCCCGGTTCTTTTTGTCAAGACCGACCTGTCCGGTGCCCTGAATGAACTGCAGGACGAGGCA
GCGCGGCTATCGTGGCTGGCCACGACGGGCGTTCCTTGCGCAGCTGTGCTCGACGTTGTCACTGAAGCGG
GAAGGGACTGGCTGCTATTGGGCGAAGTGCCGGGGCAGGATCTCCTGTCATCTCACCTTGCTCCTGCCGA
GAAAGTATCCATCATGGCTGATGCAATGCGGCGGCTGCATACGCTTGATCCGGCTACCTGCCCATTCGAC
CACCAAGCGAAACATCGCATCGAGCGAGCACGTACTCGGATGGAAGCCGGTCTTGTCGATCAGGATGATC
TGGACGAAGAGCATCAGGGGCTCGCGCCAGCCGAACTGTTCGCCAGGCTCAAGGCGCGCATGCCCGACGG
CGAGGATCTCGTCGTGACCCATGGCGATGCCTGCTTGCCGAATATCATGGTGGAAAATGGCCGCTTTTCT
GGATTCATCGACTGTGGCCGGCTGGGTGTGGCGGACCGCTATCAGGACATAGCGTTGGCTACCCGTGATA
TTGCTGAAGAGCTTGGCGGCGAATGGGCTGACCGCTTCCTCGTGCTTTACGGTATCGCCGCTCCCGATTC
GCAGCGCATCGCCTTCTATCGCCTTCTTGACGAGTTCTTCTGAGCGGGACTCTGGGGTTCGAAATGACCG
ACCAAGCGACGCCCAACCTGCCATCACGAGATTTCGATTCCACCGCCGCCTTCTATGAAAGGTTGGGCTT
CGGAATCGTTTTCCGGGACGCCGGCTGGATGATCCTCCAGCGCGGGGATCTCATGCTGGAGTTCTTCGCC
CACCCCAACTTGTTTATTGCAGCTTATAATGGTTACAAATAAAGCAATAGCATCACAAATTTCACAAATA
AAGCATTTTTTTCACTGCATTCTAGTTGTGGTTTGTCCAAACTCATCAATGTATCTTATCATGTCTGTAT
ACCGTCGACCTCTAGCTAGAGCTTGGCGTAATCATGGTCATAGCTGTTTCCTGTGTGAAATTGTTATCCG
CTCACAATTCCACACAACATACGAGCCGGAAGCATAAAGTGTAAAGCCTGGGGTGCCTAATGAGTGAGCT
AACTCACATTAATTGCGTTGCGCTCACTGCCCGCTTTCCAGTCGGGAAACCTGTCGTGCCAGCTGCATTA
ATGAATCGGCCAACGCGCGGGGAGAGGCGGTTTGCGTATTGGGCGCTCTTCCGCTTCCTCGCTCACTGAC
TCGCTGCGCTCGGTCGTTCGGCTGCGGCGAGCGGTATCAGCTCACTCAAAGGCGGTAATACGGTTATCCA
CAGAATCAGGGGATAACGCAGGAAAGAACATGTGAGCAAAAGGCCAGCAAAAGGCCAGGAACCGTAAAAA
GGCCGCGTTGCTGGCGTTTTTCCATAGGCTCCGCCCCCCTGACGAGCATCACAAAAATCGACGCTCAAGT
CAGAGGTGGCGAAACCCGACAGGACTATAAAGATACCAGGCGTTTCCCCCTGGAAGCTCCCTCGTGCGCT
CTCCTGTTCCGACCCTGCCGCTTACCGGATACCTGTCCGCCTTTCTCCCTTCGGGAAGCGTGGCGCTTTC
TCATAGCTCACGCTGTAGGTATCTCAGTTCGGTGTAGGTCGTTCGCTCCAAGCTGGGCTGTGTGCACGAA
CCCCCCGTTCAGCCCGACCGCTGCGCCTTATCCGGTAACTATCGTCTTGAGTCCAACCCGGTAAGACACG
ACTTATCGCCACTGGCAGCAGCCACTGGTAACAGGATTAGCAGAGCGAGGTATGTAGGCGGTGCTACAGA
GTTCTTGAAGTGGTGGCCTAACTACGGCTACACTAGAAGAACAGTATTTGGTATCTGCGCTCTGCTGAAG
CCAGTTACCTTCGGAAAAAGAGTTGGTAGCTCTTGATCCGGCAAACAAACCACCGCTGGTAGCGGTGGTT
TTTTTGTTTGCAAGCAGCAGATTACGCGCAGAAAAAAAGGATCTCAAGAAGATCCTTTGATCTTTTCTAC
GGGGTCTGACGCTCAGTGGAACGAAAACTCACGTTAAGGGATTTTGGTCATGAGATTATCAAAAAGGATC
TTCACCTAGATCCTTTTAAATTAAAAATGAAGTTTTAAATCAATCTAAAGTATATATGAGTAAACTTGGT
CTGACAGTTACCAATGCTTAATCAGTGAGGCACCTATCTCAGCGATCTGTCTATTTCGTTCATCCATAGT
TGCCTGACTCCCCGTCGTGTAGATAACTACGATACGGGAGGGCTTACCATCTGGCCCCAGTGCTGCAATG
ATACCGCGAGACCCACGCTCACCGGCTCCAGATTTATCAGCAATAAACCAGCCAGCCGGAAGGGCCGAGC
GCAGAAGTGGTCCTGCAACTTTATCCGCCTCCATCCAGTCTATTAATTGTTGCCGGGAAGCTAGAGTAAG
TAGTTCGCCAGTTAATAGTTTGCGCAACGTTGTTGCCATTGCTACAGGCATCGTGGTGTCACGCTCGTCG
TTTGGTATGGCTTCATTCAGCTCCGGTTCCCAACGATCAAGGCGAGTTACATGATCCCCCATGTTGTGCA
AAAAAGCGGTTAGCTCCTTCGGTCCTCCGATCGTTGTCAGAAGTAAGTTGGCCGCAGTGTTATCACTCAT
GGTTATGGCAGCACTGCATAATTCTCTTACTGTCATGCCATCCGTAAGATGCTTTTCTGTGACTGGTGAG
TACTCAACCAAGTCATTCTGAGAATAGTGTATGCGGCGACCGAGTTGCTCTTGCCCGGCGTCAATACGGG
ATAATACCGCGCCACATAGCAGAACTTTAAAAGTGCTCATCATTGGAAAACGTTCTTCGGGGCGAAAACT
CTCAAGGATCTTACCGCTGTTGAGATCCAGTTCGATGTAACCCACTCGTGCACCCAACTGATCTTCAGCA
TCTTTTACTTTCACCAGCGTTTCTGGGTGAGCAAAAACAGGAAGGCAAAATGCCGCAAAAAAGGGAATAA
GGGCGACACGGAAATGTTGAATACTCATACTCTTCCTTTTTCAATATTATTGAAGCATTTATCAGGGTTA
TTGTCTCATGAGCGGATACATATTTGAATGTATTTAGAAAAATAAACAAATAGGGGTTCCGCGCACATTT
CCCCGAAAAGTGCCACCTGACGTC
Features (pLannotate 1.2.2; 20 found; start..end, strand, type, name):
     28..80      -  misc_feature   bom (fragment): basis of mobility region from pBR322
    235..614     +  enhancer       CMV enhancer: human cytomegalovirus immediate early enhancer
    615..818     +  promoter       CMV promoter: human cytomegalovirus (CMV) immediate early promoter
    814..847     +  LTR            5' LTR (truncated) (fragment): truncated 5' long terminal repeat (LTR) from HIV-1
    863..881     +  promoter       T7 promoter: promoter for bacteriophage T7 RNA polymerase
    902..3349    +  CDS            Prom1 (fragment): PROM1_MOUSE - Also known as Prom, Proml1. Experimental evidence at protein level: Swiss-Prot protein existence level 1. May play a role in cell differentiation, proliferation and apoptosis. Binds cholesterol in cholesterol-containing plasma membrane microdomains and may play a role in the organization of the apical plasma membrane in epithelial cells. During early retinal development acts as a key regulator of disk morphogenesis (PubMed:19228982). Involved in regulation of MAPK and Akt signaling pathways. In neuroblastoma cells suppresses cell differentiation such as neurite outgrowth in a RET
   3427..3651    +  polyA_signal   bGH poly(A) signal: bovine growth hormone polyadenylation signal
   3655..3676    +  promoter       SV40 promoter (fragment): SV40 enhancer and early promoter
   3697..4125    +  rep_origin     f1 ori (sequence partly withheld): f1 bacteriophage origin of replication; arrow indicates direction of (+) strand synthesis
   4139..4468    +  promoter       SV40 promoter: SV40 enhancer and early promoter
   4535..5326    +  CDS            neo: KKA2_KLEPN - Also known as kan, nptII. Experimental evidence at protein level: Swiss-Prot protein existence level 1. Resistance to kanamycin, neomycin, paromomycin, ribostamycin, butirosin and gentamicin B. From Klebsiella pneumoniae.
   5350..5508    +  CDS            ble (fragment): BLE_KLEPN - Experimental evidence at protein level: Swiss-Prot protein existence level 1. Binding protein with a strong affinity to the bleomycin family of antibiotics. Binds to CL990; an antimitotic-antibiotic compound. From Klebsiella pneumoniae.
   5503..5624    +  polyA_signal   SV40 poly(A) signal: SV40 polyadenylation signal
   5697..5713    -  protein_bind   lac operator: The lac repressor binds to the lac operator to inhibit transcription in E. coli. This inhibition can be relieved by adding lactose or isopropyl-β-D-thiogalactopyranoside (IPTG). lac repressor encoded by lacI
   5721..5751    -  promoter       lac promoter: promoter for the E. coli lac operon
   5766..5787    -  protein_bind   CAP binding site: CAP binding activates transcription in the presence of cAMP. E. coli catabolite activator protein
   5800..5892    -  CDS            lacI (fragment): lac repressor; lacI; The lac repressor binds to the lac operator to inhibit transcription in E. coli. This inhibition can be relieved by adding lactose or isopropyl-β-D-thiogalactopyranoside (IPTG).
   6075..6663    -  rep_origin     ori: high-copy-number ColE1/pMB1/pBR322/pUC origin of replication
   6834..7694    -  CDS            AmpR: β-lactamase; bla; confers resistance to ampicillin, carbenicillin, and related antibiotics
   7695..7799    -  promoter       AmpR promoter: bla
