[The description below was written by a language model from this plasmid's Addgene catalogue record and pLannotate feature annotations shown in this document.]
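Description:
pcDNA-Prom1 D-3 is a mammalian expression plasmid built on the Invitrogen pcDNA3.1(+) backbone, with a full sequenced length of 7,830 nt. It is maintained in E. coli as a high-copy plasmid through a ColE1/pUC-type origin and selected with ampicillin via the β-lactamase gene and its own promoter. An f1 origin is also present. For selection in mammalian cells, the backbone carries a neomycin phosphotransferase (neo) cassette driven by the SV40 enhancer/early promoter and terminated by an SV40 polyadenylation signal. Several short annotations in the feature table (an HIV-1 LTR fragment, ble and lacI fragments, lac promoter/operator remnants, a bom fragment) appear to be partial matches to backbone sequence rather than functional parts of the design.

The payload is a mouse Prom1 (prominin-1, CD133) coding sequence corresponding to splice variant SV8, derived from an MGC cDNA clone and inserted by Gibson assembly. It lies downstream of the human CMV immediate early enhancer and promoter and upstream of the bovine growth hormone polyadenylation signal. A T7 promoter sits between the CMV promoter and the insert and could support in vitro transcription. This version lacks exon 19a (amino acids 696–701) and also carries a deletion of amino acids 661–675. The protein is fused to a C-terminal Flag tag according to the catalogue entry, although the tag is not separately annotated in the feature table. The associated publication concerns the structural epitope recognised by the 13A4 monoclonal antibody on mouse PROM1. This suggests the construct serves as a deletion mutant for expressing Flag-detectable PROM1 in transfected cells and testing antibody recognition.
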