Addgene plasmid #184015: pcDNA-Prom1 D-3
Purpose: Mammalian Flag tagged expression clone for the mouse Prom1 splicing variant SV8 (GenBank accession BC028286). Deletion of exon 19a (amino acids 696-701), and deletion of amino acids 661 to 675.
Depositing lab: Peter Stoilov. Depositing organization: West Virginia State University. Publication: The mAB 13A4 monoclonal antibody to the mouse PROM1 protein recognizes a structural epitope. Matalkah F, Rhodes S, Ramamurthy V, Stoilov P. PLoS One. 2022 Oct 10;17(10):e0274958. doi: 10.1371/journal.pone.0274958. eCollection 2022. PubMed 36215230.
Backbone
  Vector backbone: pcDNA3.1(+)
  Backbone manufacturer: Invitrogen
  Vector type: Mammalian Expression
Growth in bacteria
  Bacterial resistance: Ampicillin, 100 μg/mL
  Growth temperature: 37°C
  Growth strain: DH5alpha
  Copy number: High Copy
Gene/Insert
  Gene/Insert name: Prom1 SV8(-Ex19a) D-3
  Species: M. musculus (mouse)
  Mutation: Deletion of exon 19a (amino acids 696-701), and deletion of amino acids 661 to 675.
  Entrez Gene: Prom1 (a.k.a. 4932416E19Rik, AC133, CD133, Prom, Prom-1, Proml1)
  Tag / fusion protein: Flag (C terminal on insert)
  Cloning method: Gibson Cloning
Resource information
  A portion of this plasmid was derived from a plasmid made by: Derived from MGC clone ID: 4502359
Terms and licenses: Academic/Nonprofit Terms; Industry Terms: Not Available to Industry
Depositor comments: 5' Cloning Site: NheI (destroyed during cloning), 3' Cloning Site: XbaI (not destroyed). Please visit https://doi.org/10.1101/2022.03.04.482347 for bioRxiv preprint.
How to cite: pcDNA-Prom1 D-3 was a gift from Peter Stoilov (Addgene plasmid # 184015 ; http://n2t.net/addgene:184015 ; RRID:Addgene_184015)
